>Addgene plasmid #146660 | pLNHA-C1-HsPatL1_1-517_J | depositor full sequence | sequence record 289106 | Full Sequence
TAGTTATTAATAGTAATCAATTACGGGGTCATTAGTTCATAGCCCATATATGGAGTTCCGCGTTACATAA
CTTACGGTAAATGGCCCGCCTGGCTGACCGCCCAACGACCCCCGCCCATTGACGTCAATAATGACGTATG
TTCCCATAGTAACGCCAATAGGGACTTTCCATTGACGTCAATGGGTGGAGTATTTACGGTAAACTGCCCA
CTTGGCAGTACATCAAGTGTATCATATGCCAAGTACGCCCCCTATTGACGTCAATGACGGTAAATGGCCC
GCCTGGCATTATGCCCAGTACATGACCTTATGGGACTTTCCTACTTGGCAGTACATCTACGTATTAGTCA
TCGCTATTACCATGGTGATGCGGTTTTGGCAGTACATCAATGGGCGTGGATAGCGGTTTGACTCACGGGG
ATTTCCAAGTCTCCACCCCATTGACGTCAATGGGAGTTTGTTTTGGCACCAAAATCAACGGGACTTTCCA
AAATGTCGTAACAACTCCGCCCCATTGACGCAAATGGGCGGTAGGCGTGTACGGTGGGAGGTCTATATAA
GCAGAGCTCTCTGGCTAACTAGAGAACCCACTGCTTACTGGCTTATCGAAATTAATACGACTCACTATAG
GGAGACCCAAGCTCTAGCGCTACCGGTCGCCACCATGGACGCACAAACACGACGACGTGAGCGTCGCGCT
GAGAAACAAGCTCAATGGAAAGCTGCAAACGGTGGATCTCCTCCACATATGGCTTACCCATACGATGTTC
CAGATTACGCTCCTCCATCTCGAGCTATGTTCCGCTACGAGTCTTTGGAGGATTGTCCTCTGGATGAAGA
TGAAGATGCATTTCAGGGACTGGGAGAAGAAGATGAAGAGATTGATCAATTCAATGATGATACATTTGGG
TCAGGTGCAGTTGATGATGATTGGCAGGAAGCACATGAGCGCCTGGCTGAATTGGAAGAAAAGCTACCAG
TGGCAGTTAATGAACAAACAGGCAATGGAGAGAGAGATGAAATGGACTTGTTGGGTGACCATGAGGAGAA
TCTGGCAGAAAGGCTCAGTAAGATGGTGATTGAAAATGAACTAGAAGATCCAGCTATTATGAGGGCAGTG
CAGACCAGGCCAGTTTTACAACCCCAACCAGGAAGTCTGAATTCCAGTATCTGGGATGGATCTGAAGTTC
TGAGGCGAATCCGAGGACCACTGCTTGCTCAGGAAATGCCTACAGTGTCTGTATTAGAATATGCTTTGCC
TCAGAGGCCCCCCCAGGGTCCAGAAGATGATCGGGACCTTTCTGAACGAGCATTACCAAGGCGGTCAACT
TCACCTATCATTGGCAGTCCTCCTGTTAGAGCTGTCCCCATAGGCACCCCACCTAAACAGATGGCTGTAC
CCAGCTTCACCCAACAGATTCTGTGTCCGAAGCCTGTCCATGTTCGGCCCCCAATGCCACCTCGTTATCC
TGCTCCCTATGGTGAGAGGATGTCTCCAAACCAGCTCTGCAGTGTCCCGAACTCTTCCCTCCTGGGTCAC
CCTTTTCCTCCTAGTGTTCCTCCTGTTCTCAGCCCCCTCCAGAGAGCACAGCTTCTTGGAGGAGCACAGC
TACAGCCTGGACGGATGTCTCCCAGCCAGTTTGCACGGGTCCCTGGATTTGTTGGTAGTCCACTTGCTGC
CATGAATCCCAAGTTGCTACAAGGGCGAGTTGGGCAGATGCTTCCCCCAGCACCAGGCTTCCGTGCCTTC
TTTAGTGCTCCACCCTCCGCTACACCACCTCCACAGCAGCACCCTCCTGGCCCAGGACCCCACCTGCAAA
ACCTAAGATCTCAGGCCCCAATGTTTAGACCGGACACAACTCACCTCCATCCACAGCACCGTCGACTCTT
GCATCAGAGACAGCAACAGAATAGAAGTCAGCATCGGAATCTCAATGGTGCGGGAGATAGAGGAAGTCAC
CGGAGCAGTCATCAAGATCATCTCCGAAAGGATCCATATGCCAATCTCATGTTGCAGCGGGAAAAGGATT
GGGTCTCTAAAATCCAGATGATGCAACTGCAAAGCACTGATCCCTACCTGGATGATTTTTATTACCAGAA
TTACTTTGAAAAACTGGAGAAACTGTCAGCTGCTGAAGAAATACAAGGTGATGGCCCTAAGAAGGAGCGC
ACCAAGCTTATCACCCCTCAGGTGGCCAAACTGGAGCACGCCTATAAGCCAGTGCAATTTGAGGGCTCTT
TGGGAAAGCTTACCGTTTCTAGTGTGAATAATCCCCGAAAAATGATTGATGCTGTTGTGACATCTCGGAG
TGAGGATGATGAGACAAAAGAAAAACAAGTTCGAGACTAATCTAGATAACTGATCATAATCAGCCATACC
ACATTTGTAGAGGTTTTACTTGCTTTAAAAAACCTCCCACACCTCCCCCTGAACCTGAAACATAAAATGA
ATGCAATTGTTGTTGTTAACTTGTTTATTGCAGCTTATAATGGTTACAAATAAAGCAATAGCATCACAAA
TTTCACAAATAAAGCATTTTTTTCACTGCATTCTAGTTGTGGTTTGTCCAAACTCATCAATGTATCTTAA
CGCGTAAATTGTAAGCGTTAATATTTTGTTAAAATTCGCGTTAAATTTTTGTTAAATCAGCTCATTTTTT
AACCAATAGGCCGAAATCGGCAAAATCCCTTATAAATCAAAAGAATAGACCGAGATAGGGT
[37 nt withheld, positions 2722-2758]
AAAGAACGTGGACTCCAACGTCAAAGG
[49 nt withheld, positions 2786-2834]
T
[91 nt withheld, positions 2836-2926]
G
[124 nt withheld, positions 2928-3051]
CAGGTGGCACTTTTCGGGGAAATGTGCGCGGAACCCCTATTTGTTTATTTTTCTAAATACATTCAAATAT
GTATCCGCTCATGAGACAATAACCCTGATAAATGCTTCAATAATATTGAAAAAGGAAGAGTCCTGAGGCG
GAAAGAACCAGCTGTGGAATGTGTGTCAGTTAGGGTGTGGAAAGTCCCCAGGCTCCCCAGCAGGCAGAAG
TATGCAAAGCATGCATCTCAATTAGTCAGCAACCAGGTGTGGAAAGTCCCCAGGCTCCCCAGCAGGCAGA
AGTATGCAAAGCATGCATCTCAATTAGTCAGCAACCATAGTCCCGCCCCTAACTCCGCCCATCCCGCCCC
TAACTCCGCCCAGTTCCGCCCATTCTCCGCCCCATGGCTGACTAATTTTTTTTATTTATGCAGAGGCCGA
GGCCGCCTCGGCCTCTGAGCTATTCCAGAAGTAGTGAGGAGGCTTTTTTGGAGGCCTAGGCTTTTGCAAA
GATCGATCAAGAGACAGGATGAGGATCGTTTCGCATGATTGAACAAGATGGATTGCACGCAGGTTCTCCG
GCCGCTTGGGTGGAGAGGCTATTCGGCTATGACTGGGCACAACAGACAATCGGCTGCTCTGATGCCGCCG
TGTTCCGGCTGTCAGCGCAGGGGCGCCCGGTTCTTTTTGTCAAGACCGACCTGTCCGGTGCCCTGAATGA
ACTGCAAGACGAGGCAGCGCGGCTATCGTGGCTGGCCACGACGGGCGTTCCTTGCGCAGCTGTGCTCGAC
GTTGTCACTGAAGCGGGAAGGGACTGGCTGCTATTGGGCGAAGTGCCGGGGCAGGATCTCCTGTCATCTC
ACCTTGCTCCTGCCGAGAAAGTATCCATCATGGCTGATGCAATGCGGCGGCTGCATACGCTTGATCCGGC
TACCTGCCCATTCGACCACCAAGCGAAACATCGCATCGAGCGAGCACGTACTCGGATGGAAGCCGGTCTT
GTCGATCAGGATGATCTGGACGAAGAGCATCAGGGGCTCGCGCCAGCCGAACTGTTCGCCAGGCTCAAGG
CGAGCATGCCCGACGGCGAGGATCTCGTCGTGACCCATGGCGATGCCTGCTTGCCGAATATCATGGTGGA
AAATGGCCGCTTTTCTGGATTCATCGACTGTGGCCGGCTGGGTGTGGCGGACCGCTATCAGGACATAGCG
TTGGCTACCCGTGATATTGCTGAAGAGCTTGGCGGCGAATGGGCTGACCGCTTCCTCGTGCTTTACGGTA
TCGCCGCTCCCGATTCGCAGCGCATCGCCTTCTATCGCCTTCTTGACGAGTTCTTCTGAGCGGGACTCTG
GGGTTCGAAATGACCGACCAAGCGACGCCCAACCTGCCATCACGAGATTTCGATTCCACCGCCGCCTTCT
ATGAAAGGTTGGGCTTCGGAATCGTTTTCCGGGACGCCGGCTGGATGATCCTCCAGCGCGGGGATCTCAT
GCTGGAGTTCTTCGCCCACCCTAGGGGGAGGCTAACTGAAACACGGAAGGAGACAATACCGGAAGGAACC
CGCGCTATGACGGCAATAAAAAGACAGAATAAAACGCACGGTGTTGGGTCGTTTGTTCATAAACGCGGGG
TTCGGTCCCAGGGCTGGCACTCTGTCGATACCCCACCGAGACCCCATTGGGGCCAATACGCCCGCGTTTC
TTCCTTTTCCCCACCCCACCCCCCAAGTTCGGGTGAAGGCCCAGGGCTCGCAGCCAACGTCGGGGCGGCA
GGCCCTGCCATAGCCTCAGGTTACTCATATATACTTTAGATTGATTTAAAACTTCATTTTTAATTTAAAA
GGATCTAGGTGAAGATCCTTTTTGATAATCTCATGACCAAAATCCCTTAACGTGAGTTTTCGTTCCACTG
AGCGTCAGACCCCGTAGAAAAGATCAAAGGATCTTCTTGAGATCCTTTTTTTCTGCGCGTAATCTGCTGC
TTGCAAACAAAAAAACCACCGCTACCAGCGGTGGTTTGTTTGCCGGATCAAGAGCTACCAACTCTTTTTC
CGAAGGTAACTGGCTTCAGCAGAGCGCAGATACCAAATACTGTCCTTCTAGTGTAGCCGTAGTTAGGCCA
CCACTTCAAGAACTCTGTAGCACCGCCTACATACCTCGCTCTGCTAATCCTGTTACCAGTGGCTGCTGCC
AGTGGCGATAAGTCGTGTCTTACCGGGTTGGACTCAAGACGATAGTTACCGGATAAGGCGCAGCGGTCGG
GCTGAACGGGGGGTTCGTGCACACAGCCCAGCTTGGAGCGAACGACCTACACCGAACTGAGATACCTACA
GCGTGAGCTATGAGAAAGCGCCACGCTTCCCGAAGGGAGAAAGGCGGACAGGTATCCGGTAAGCGGCAGG
GTCGGAACAGGAGAGCGCACGAGGGAGCTTCCAGGGGGAAACGCCTGGTATCTTTATAGTCCTGTCGGGT
TTCGCCACCTCTGACTTGAGCGTCGATTTTTGTGATGCTCGTCAGGGGGGCGGAGCCTATGGAAAAACGC
CAGCAACGCGGCCTTTTTACGGTTCCTGGCCTTTTGCTGGCCTTTTGCTCACATGTTCTTTCCTGCGTTA
TCCCCTGATTCTGTGGATAACCGTATTACCGCCATGCAT
Features (pLannotate 1.2.2; 16 found; start..end, strand, type, name):
     61..364     +  enhancer       CMV enhancer: human cytomegalovirus immediate early enhancer
    365..568     +  promoter       CMV promoter: human cytomegalovirus (CMV) immediate early promoter
    564..597     +  LTR            5' LTR (truncated) (fragment): truncated 5' long terminal repeat (LTR) from HIV-1
    613..631     +  promoter       T7 promoter: promoter for bacteriophage T7 RNA polymerase
    665..730     +  CDS            N (fragment): REGN_LAMBD - Experimental evidence at protein level: Swiss-Prot protein existence level 1. Plays a role as a transcriptional antitermination factor that allows the virus to initiate its lytic phase. Activates expression of the delayed viral early genes by modifying host RNA polymerase (RNAP) into a form that is resistant to termination signals. This antitermination function requires the host NusA protein which serves to stabilize the interaction between antitermination protein N and host RNA polymerase. From Escherichia phage lambda (Bacteriophage lambda).
    755..781     +  CDS            3xHA (fragment): three tandem HA epitope tags
    797..2449    +  CDS            PATL1 (fragment): PATL1_HUMAN - Experimental evidence at protein level: Swiss-Prot protein existence level 1. (Microbial infection) In case of infection, required for translation and replication of hepatitis C virus (HCV). From Homo sapiens (Human).
   2468..2589    +  polyA_signal   SV40 poly(A) signal: SV40 polyadenylation signal
   2623..3051    -  rep_origin     f1 ori (sequence partly withheld): f1 bacteriophage origin of replication; arrow indicates direction of (+) strand synthesis
   3078..3182    +  promoter       AmpR promoter: bla
   3184..3541    +  promoter       SV40 promoter: SV40 enhancer and early promoter
   3576..4370    +  CDS            NeoR/KanR: aminoglycoside phosphotransferase from Tn5; aph(3')-II (or nptII); confers resistance to neomycin, kanamycin, and G418 (Geneticin®)
   4391..4543    +  CDS            ble (fragment): BLE_KLEPN - Experimental evidence at protein level: Swiss-Prot protein existence level 1. Binding protein with a strong affinity to the bleomycin family of antibiotics. Binds to CL990; an antimitotic-antibiotic compound. From Klebsiella pneumoniae.
   4602..4649    +  polyA_signal   HSV TK poly(A) signal: herpes simplex virus thymidine kinase polyadenylation signal (Cole and Stacy, 1985)
   4740..4756    -  polyA_signal   bGH poly(A) signal (fragment): bovine growth hormone polyadenylation signal
   4978..5566    +  rep_origin     ori: high-copy-number ColE1/pMB1/pBR322/pUC origin of replication
