[The description below was written by a language model from this plasmid's Addgene catalogue record and pLannotate feature annotations shown in this document.]
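Description:
pLNHA-C1-HsPatL1_1-517_J is a 5,680-nt mammalian expression plasmid encoding an N-terminally tagged fragment of human PATL1 (also known as Pat1b), covering residues 1–517, with the ORF derived from the NCBI reference transcript. The catalogue lists the backbone as unknown. The feature layout is nonetheless typical of "C1"-style CMV vectors: a high-copy ColE1/pUC origin, an f1 origin, and a single NeoR/KanR cassette driven by tandem bacterial (AmpR/bla) and SV40 early promoters and terminated by the HSV TK poly(A) signal. This arrangement gives kanamycin selection in E. coli and could support G418 selection in mammalian cells. The short annotated fragments of ble, the bGH poly(A) signal and a truncated HIV-1 LTR are probably backbone remnants or annotation artefacts rather than functional parts.

Expression is driven by the CMV immediate-early enhancer and promoter, with a T7 promoter just upstream of the coding region and an SV40 poly(A) signal downstream. The open reading frame begins with a short fragment of the bacteriophage lambda N protein, followed by an HA epitope (annotated as a partial 3xHA match), and then the PATL1 fragment. The lambda N peptide is the standard RNA-binding module of tethering assays, where it binds BoxB hairpins placed in a reporter mRNA and so recruits the fused protein to that transcript; the HA tag allows detection or immunoprecipitation. The record states only mammalian expression as the purpose, but the "LNHA" name and the associated study on Pat proteins in metazoan mRNA decapping suggest use in domain-mapping experiments. The depositor sequence may be theoretical rather than fully verified.
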