Addgene plasmid #146660: pLNHA-C1-HsPatL1_1-517_J
Purpose: Mammalian Expression of HsPatL1_1-517
Depositing lab: Elisa Izaurralde. Depositing organization: Max Planck Institute for Developmental Biology. Publication: The C-terminal alpha-alpha superhelix of Pat is required for mRNA decapping in metazoa. Braun JE, Tritschler F, Haas G, Igreja C, Truffault V, Weichenrieder O, Izaurralde E. EMBO J. 2010 Jul 21. 29(14):2368-80. 10.1038/emboj.2010.124 PubMed 20543818.
Backbone
  Vector backbone: Unknown
  Vector type: Mammalian Expression
Growth in bacteria
  Bacterial resistance: Kanamycin, 50 μg/mL
  Growth temperature: 37°C
  Growth strain: DH5alpha
  Copy number: High Copy
Gene/Insert
  Gene/Insert name: HsPatL1_1-517
  Species: H. sapiens (human)
  Entrez Gene: PATL1 (a.k.a. Pat1b, hPat1b)
  Cloning method: Unknown
Terms and licenses: Academic/Nonprofit Terms; Industry Terms: Not Available to Industry
Depositor comments: ORF extracted from NCBI:NM_152716.2 Plasmids from this collection were made available to the research community and donated after the lab closed. Please note that the sequence provided by the depositing laboratory may be theoretical/predicted or based on Sanger sequencing results. There may be discrepancies between sequencing results obtained by Addgene and the depositor sequence. If an Addgene verified sequence is not available, please contact before placing your order to request that our lab fully sequence the plasmid.
How to cite: pLNHA-C1-HsPatL1_1-517_J was a gift from Elisa Izaurralde (Addgene plasmid # 146660 ; http://n2t.net/addgene:146660 ; RRID:Addgene_146660)
